>Addgene plasmid #171036 | pHR Src-TagBFP | depositor full sequence | sequence record 331771 | pHR Src-TagBFP sequence 11295 bps
GCATCAAGCAGCTCCAGGCAAGAATCCTGGCTGTGGAAAGATACCTAAAGGATCAACAGCTCCTGGGGAT
TTGGGGTTGCTCTGGAAAACTCATTTGCACCACTGCTGTGCCTTGGAATGCTAGTTGGAGTAATAAATCT
CTGGAACAGATTTGGAATCACACGACCTGGATGGAGTGGGACAGAGAAATTAACAATTACACAAGCTTAA
TACACTCCTTAATTGAAGAATCGCAAAACCAGCAAGAAAAGAATGAACAAGAATTATTGGAATTAGATAA
ATGGGCAAGTTTGTGGAATTGGTTTAACATAACAAATTGGCTGTGGTATATAAAATTATTCATAATGATA
GTAGGAGGCTTGGTAGGTTTAAGAATAGTTTTTGCTGTACTTTCTATAGTGAATAGAGTTAGGCAGGGAT
ATTCACCATTATCGTTTCAGACCCACCTCCCAACCCCGAGGGGACCCGACAGGCCCGAAGGAATAGAAGA
AGAAGGTGGAGAGAGAGACAGAGACAGATCCATTCGATTAGTGAACGGATCTCGACGGTCGCCAAATGGC
AGTATTCATCCACAATTTTAAAAGAAAAGGGGGGATTGGGGGGTACAGTGCAGGGGAAAGAATAGTAGAC
ATAATAGCAACAGACATACAAACTAAAGAATTACAAAAACAAATTACAAAAATTCAAAATTTTCGGGTTT
ATTACAGGGACAGCAGAGATCCAGTTTGGATCGATAAGCTTGATATCGAATTCCTGCAGCCCCGATAAAA
TAAAAGATTTTATTTAGTCTCCAGAAAAAGGGGGGAATGAAAGACCCCACCTGTAGGTTATGGCAAGCTA
GCTGCAGTAACGCCATTATTGCAAGGCATGGAAAAATACCAAACCAAGAATAGAGAAGTTCAGATCAAGG
GCGGGTACATGAAAATAGCTAACGTAGGGCCAAACAGGATATCTGCGGTGAGCAGTTTCGGCCCCGGCCC
GGGGCCAAGAACAGATGGTCACCGCAGTTTCGGCCCCGGCCCGAGGCCAAGAGCAGATGGTCCCCAGATA
TGGCCCAACCCTCAGCAGTTTCTTAAGACCCATCAGATGTTTCCAGGCTCCCCCAAGGACCTGAAATGAC
CCTGCGCCTTATTTGAATTAACCAATCAGCCTGCTTCTCGCTTCTGTTCGCGCGCTTCTGCTTCCCGAGC
TCTATAAAAGAGCTCACAACCCCTCACTCGGCGCGCCAGTCCTCCGACAGACTGAGTCGCCCGGGGGGGA
TCTGGAGCTCTCGAGAATTCTCACGCGTCAAGTGGAGCAAGGCAGGTGGACAGTGGATCCATGGGCAGCA
ACAAGAGCAAGCCCAAGGACGCCAGCCAGCGGCGCCGCAGCCTGGAGCCCTCGGAAAACGTGCACGGGGC
AGGGGGCGCCTTCCCGGCCTCACAGACACCGAGCAAGCCCGCCTCCGCCGACGGCCACCGCGGGCCCAGC
GCCGCCTTCGTGCCGCCCGCGGCCGAGCCCAAGCTCTTCGGAGGCTTCAACTCCTCGGACACCGTCACCT
CCCCGCAGAGGGCGGGGCCTCTGGCAGGTGGGGTGACCACCTTTGTGGCCCTCTATGACTATGAGTCACG
GACAGAGACTGACCTGTCCTTCAAGAAAGGGGAGCGGCTGCAGATTGTCAATAACACGGAGGGAGACTGG
TGGCTGGCACACTCGCTGAGCACGGGACAGACCGGTTACATCCCCAGCAACTATGTGGCGCCCTCCGACT
CCATCCAGGCTGAGGAGTGGTACTTTGGCAAGATCACTAGACGGGAATCAGAGCGGCTGCTGCTCAACGC
CGAGAACCCGAGAGGGACCTTCCTCGTGAGGGAGAGTGAGACCACAAAAGGTGCCTACTGCCTCTCTGTA
TCCGACTTCGACAATGCCAAGGGCCTAAATGTGAAACACTACAAGATCCGCAAGCTGGACAGCGGCGGTT
TCTACATCACCTCCCGCACCCAGTTCAACAGCCTGCAGCAGCTCGTGGCTTACTACTCCAAACATGCTGA
TGGCCTGTGTCACCGCCTCACTACCGTATGTCCCACATCCAAGCCTCAGACCCAGGGATTGGCCAAGGAT
GCGTGGGAGATCCCCCGGGAGTCCCTGCGGCTGGAGGTCAAGCTGGGCCAGGGTTGCTTCGGAGAGGTGT
GGATGGGGACCTGGAACGGCACCACGAGGGTTGCCATCAAGACTCTGAAGCCAGGCACCATGTCCCCAGA
GGCCTTCCTGCAGGAGGCCCAAGTCATGAAGAAACTGAGGCACGAGAAACTGGTGCAGCTGTATGCTGTG
GTGTCGGAAGAACCCATTTACATTGTGACAGAGTACATGAACAAGGGGAGTCTGCTGGACTTTCTCAAGG
GGGAAACGGGCAAATATTTGCGGCTACCCCAGCTGGTGGACATGTCTGCTCAGATCGCTTCAGGCATGGC
CTATGTGGAGCGGATGAACTATGTGCACCGGGACCTTCGAGCCGCCAATATCCTAGTAGGGGAGAACCTG
GTGTGCAAAGTGGCCGACTTTGGGTTGGCCCGGCTCATAGAAGACAACGAATACACAGCCCGGCAAGGTG
CCAAATTCCCCATCAAGTGGACCGCCCCTGAAGCTGCTCTGTACGGCAGGTTCACCATCAAGTCGGATGT
GTGGTCCTTTGGGATTCTGCTGACCGAGCTCACCACTAAGGGAAGAGTGCCCTATCCTGGGATGGTGAAC
CGTGAGGTTCTGGACCAGGTGGAGCGGGGCTACCGGATGCCTTGTCCCCCCGAGTGCCCCGAGTCCCTGC
ATGACCTTATGTGCCAGTGCTGGCGGAAGGAGCCCGAGGAGCGGCCCACCTTCGAGTACCTGCAGGCCTT
CCTGGAAGACTACTTTACGTCCACTGAGCCACAGTACCAGCCCGGGGAGAACCTAGGATCCGGAGCTACC
ATGAGCGAGCTGATTAAGGAGAACATGCACATGAAGCTGTACATGGAGGGCACCGTGGACAACCATCACT
TCAAGTGCACATCCGAGGGCGAAGGCAAGCCCTACGAGGGCACCCAGACCATGAGAATCAAGGTGGTCGA
GGGCGGCCCTCTCCCCTTCGCCTTCGACATCCTGGCTACTAGCTTCCTCTACGGCAGCAAGACCTTCATC
AACCACACCCAGGGCATCCCCGACTTCTTCAAGCAGTCCTTCCCTGAGGGCTTCACATGGGAGAGAGTCA
CCACATACGAAGACGGGGGCGTGCTGACCGCTACCCAGGACACCAGCCTCCAGGACGGCTGCCTCATCTA
CAACGTCAAGATCAGAGGGGTGAACTTCACATCCAACGGCCCTGTGATGCAGAAGAAAACACTCGGCTGG
GAGGCCTTCACCGAGACGCTGTACCCCGCTGACGGCGGCCTGGAAGGCAGAAACGACATGGCCCTGAAGC
TCGTGGGCGGGAGCCATCTGATCGCAAACATCAAGACCACATATAGATCCAAGAAACCCGCTAAGAACCT
CAAGATGCCTGGCGTCTACTATGTGGACTACAGACTGGAAAGAATCAAGGAGGCCAACAACGAGACCTAC
GTCGAGCAGCACGAGGTGGCAGTGGCCAGATACTGCGACCTCCCTAGCAAACTGGGGCACAAGCTTAATG
CGGCCGCAACTCCCACCTGCAACATGCGTGACTGACTGAGGCCGCGACTCTAGAGTCGACCTGCAGGCAT
GCAAGCTTGATATCAAGCTTATCGATAATCAACCTCTGGATTACAAAATTTGTGAAAGATTGACTGGTAT
TCTTAACTATGTTGCTCCTTTTACGCTATGTGGATACGCTGCTTTAATGCCTTTGTATCATGCTATTGCT
TCCCGTATGGCTTTCATTTTCTCCTCCTTGTATAAATCCTGGTTGCTGTCTCTTTATGAGGAGTTGTGGC
CCGTTGTCAGGCAACGTGGCGTGGTGTGCACTGTGTTTGCTGACGCAACCCCCACTGGTTGGGGCATTGC
CACCACCTGTCAGCTCCTTTCCGGGACTTTCGCTTTCCCCCTCCCTATTGCCACGGCGGAACTCATCGCC
GCCTGCCTTGCCCGCTGCTGGACAGGGGCTCGGCTGTTGGGCACTGACAATTCCGTGGTGTTGTCGGGGA
AATCATCGTCCTTTCCTTGGCTGCTCGCCTGTGTTGCCACCTGGATTCTGCGCGGGACGTCCTTCTGCTA
CGTCCCTTCGGCCCTCAATCCAGCGGACCTTCCTTCCCGCGGCCTGCTGCCGGCTCTGCGGCCTCTTCCG
CGTCTTCGCCTTCGCCCTCAGACGAGTCGGATCTCCCTTTGGGCCGCCTCCCCGCATCGATACCGTCGAC
CAAGGCAGCTGTAGATCTTAGCCACTTTTTAAAAGAAAAGGGGGGACTGGAAGGGCTAATTCACTCCCAA
CGAAGACAAGATCTGCTTTTTGCTTGTACTGGGTCTCTCTGGTTAGACCAGATCTGAGCCTGGGAGCTCT
CTGGCTAACTAGGGAACCCACTGCTTAAGCCTCAATAAAGCTTGCCTTGAGTGCTTCAAGTAGTGTGTGC
CCGTCTGTTGTGTGACTCTGGTAACTAGAGATCCCTCAGACCCTTTTAGTCAGTGTGGAAAATCTCTAGC
AGCATCTAGAATTAATTCCGTGTATTCTATAGTGTCACCTAAATCGTATGTGTATGATACATAAGGTTAT
GTATTAATTGTAGCCGCGTTCTAACGACAATATGTACAAGCCTAATTGTGTAGCATCTGGCTTACTGAAG
CAGACCCTATCATCTCTCTCGTAAACTGCCGTCAGAGTCGGTTTGGTTGGACGAACCTTCTGAGTTTCTG
GTAACGCCGTCCCGCACCCGGAAATGGTCAGCGAACCAATCAGCAGGGTCATCGCTAGCCAGATCCTCTA
CGCCGGACGCATCGTGGCCGGCATCACCGGCGCCACAGGTGCGGTTGCTGGCGCCTATATCGCCGACATC
ACCGATGGGGAAGATCGGGCTCGCCACTTCGGGCTCATGAGCGCTTGTTTCGGCGTGGGTATGGTGGCAG
GCCCCGTGGCCGGGGGACTGTTGGGCGCCATCTCCTTGCATGCACCATTCCTTGCGGCGGCGGTGCTCAA
CGGCCTCAACCTACTACTGGGCTGCTTCCTAATGCAGGAGTCGCATAAGGGAGAGCGTCGAATGGTGCAC
TCTCAGTACAATCTAGCTCTGATGCCGCATAGTTAAGCCAGCCCCGACACCCGCCAACACCCGCTGACGC
GCCCTGACGGGCTTGTCTGCTCCCGGCATCCGCTTACAGACAAGCTGTGACCGTCTCCGGGAGCTGCATG
TGTCAGAGGTTTTCACCGTCATCACCGAAACGCGCGAGACGAAAGGGCCTCGTGATACGCCTATTTTTAT
AGGTTAATGTCATGATAATAATGGTTTCTTAGACGTCAGGTGGCACTTTTCGGGGAAATGTGCGCGGAAC
CCCTATTTGTTTATTTTTCTAAATACATTCAAATATGTATCCGCTCATGAGACAATAACCCTGATAAATG
CTTCAATAATATTGAAAAAGGAAGAGTATGAGTATTCAACATTTCCGTGTCGCCCTTATTCCCTTTTTTG
CGGCATTTTGCCTTCCTGTTTTTGCTCACCCAGAAACGCTGGTGAAAGTAAAAGATGCTGAAGATCAGTT
GGGTGCACGAGTGGGTTACATCGAACTGGATCTCAACAGCGGTAAGATCCTTGAGAGTTTTCGCCCCGAA
GAACGTTTTCCAATGATGAGCACTTTTAAAGTTCTGCTATGTGGCGCGGTATTATCCCGTATTGACGCCG
GGCAAGAGCAACTCGGTCGCCGCATACACTATTCTCAGAATGACTTGGTTGAGTACTCACCAGTCACAGA
AAAGCATCTTACGGATGGCATGACAGTAAGAGAATTATGCAGTGCTGCCATAACCATGAGTGATAACACT
GCGGCCAACTTACTTCTGACAACGATCGGAGGACCGAAGGAGCTAACCGCTTTTTTGCACAACATGGGGG
ATCATGTAACTCGCCTTGATCGTTGGGAACCGGAGCTGAATGAAGCCATACCAAACGACGAGCGTGACAC
CACGATGCCTGTAGCAATGGCAACAACGTTGCGCAAACTATTAACTGGCGAACTACTTACTCTAGCTTCC
CGGCAACAATTAATAGACTGGATGGAGGCGGATAAAGTTGCAGGACCACTTCTGCGCTCGGCCCTTCCGG
CTGGCTGGTTTATTGCTGATAAATCTGGAGCCGGTGAGCGTGGGTCTCGCGGTATCATTGCAGCACTGGG
GCCAGATGGTAAGCCCTCCCGTATCGTAGTTATCTACACGACGGGGAGTCAGGCAACTATGGATGAACGA
AATAGACAGATCGCTGAGATAGGTGCCTCACTGATTAAGCATTGGTAACTGTCAGACCAAGTTTACTCAT
ATATACTTTAGATTGATTTAAAACTTCATTTTTAATTTAAAAGGATCTAGGTGAAGATCCTTTTTGATAA
TCTCATGACCAAAATCCCTTAACGTGAGTTTTCGTTCCACTGAGCGTCAGACCCCGTAGAAAAGATCAAA
GGATCTTCTTGAGATCCTTTTTTTCTGCGCGTAATCTGCTGCTTGCAAACAAAAAAACCACCGCTACCAG
CGGTGGTTTGTTTGCCGGATCAAGAGCTACCAACTCTTTTTCCGAAGGTAACTGGCTTCAGCAGAGCGCA
GATACCAAATACTGTCCTTCTAGTGTAGCCGTAGTTAGGCCACCACTTCAAGAACTCTGTAGCACCGCCT
ACATACCTCGCTCTGCTAATCCTGTTACCAGTGGCTGCTGCCAGTGGCGATAAGTCGTGTCTTACCGGGT
TGGACTCAAGACGATAGTTACCGGATAAGGCGCAGCGGTCGGGCTGAACGGGGGGTTCGTGCACACAGCC
CAGCTTGGAGCGAACGACCTACACCGAACTGAGATACCTACAGCGTGAGCTATGAGAAAGCGCCACGCTT
CCCGAAGGGAGAAAGGCGGACAGGTATCCGGTAAGCGGCAGGGTCGGAACAGGAGAGCGCACGAGGGAGC
TTCCAGGGGGAAACGCCTGGTATCTTTATAGTCCTGTCGGGTTTCGCCACCTCTGACTTGAGCGTCGATT
TTTGTGATGCTCGTCAGGGGGGCGGAGCCTATGGAAAAACGCCAGCAACGCGGCCTTTTTACGGTTCCTG
GCCTTTTGCTGGCCTTTTGCTCACATGTTCTTTCCTGCGTTATCCCCTGATTCTGTGGATAACCGTATTA
CCGCCTTTGAGTGAGCTGATACCGCTCGCCGCAGCCGAACGACCGAGCGCAGCGAGTCAGTGAGCGAGGA
AGCGGAAGAGCGCCCAATACGCAAACCGCCTCTCCCCGCGCGTTGGCCGATTCATTAATGCAGCTGTGGA
ATGTGTGTCAGTTAGGGTGTGGAAAGTCCCCAGGCTCCCCAGCAGGCAGAAGTATGCAAAGCATGCATCT
CAATTAGTCAGCAACCAGGTGTGGAAAGTCCCCAGGCTCCCCAGCAGGCAGAAGTATGCAAAGCATGCAT
CTCAATTAGTCAGCAACCATAGTCCCGCCCCTAACTCCGCCCATCCCGCCCCTAACTCCGCCCAGTTCCG
CCCATTCTCCGCCCCATGGCTGACTAATTTTTTTTATTTATGCAGAGGCCGAGGCCGCCTCGGCCTCTGA
GCTATTCCAGAAGTAGTGAGGAGGCTTTTTTGGAGGCCTAGGCTTTTGCAAAAAGCTTGGACACAAGACA
GGCTTGCGAGATATGTTTGAGAATACCACTTTATCCCGCGTCAGGGAGAGGCAGTGCGTAAAAAGACGCG
GACTCATGTGAAATACTGGTTTTTAGTGCGCCAGATCTCTATAATCTCGCGCAACCTATTTTCCCCTCGA
ACACTTTTTAAGCCGTAGATAAACAGGCTGGGACACTTCACATGAGCGAAAAATACATCGTCACCTGGGA
CATGTTGCAGATCCATGCACGTAAACTCGCAAGCCGACTGATGCCTTCTGAACAATGGAAAGGCATTATT
GCCGTAAGCCGTGGCGGTCTGTACCGGGTGCGTTACTGGCGCGTGAACTGGGTATTCGTCATGTCGATAC
CGTTTGTATTTCCAGCTACGATCACGACAACCAGCGCGAGCTTAAAGTGCTGAAACGCGCAGAAGGCGAT
GGCGAAGGCTTCATCGTTATTGATGACCTGGTGGATACCGGTGGTACTGCGGTTGCGATTCGTGAAATGT
ATCCAAAAGCGCACTTTGTCACCATCTTCGCAAAACCGGCTGGTCGTCCGCTGGTTGATGACTATGTTGT
TGATATCCCGCAAGATACCTGGATTGAACAGCCGTGGGATATGGGCGTCGTATTCGTCCCGCCAATCTCC
GGTCGCTAATCTTTTCAACGCCTGGCACTGCCGGGCGTTGTTCTTTTTAACTTCAGGCGGGTTACAATAG
TTTCCAGTAAGTATTCTGGAGGCTGCATCCATGACACAGGCAAACCTGAGCGAAACCCTGTTCAAACCCC
GCTTTAAACATCCTGAAACCTCGACGCTAGTCCGCCGCTTTAATCACGGCGCACAACCGCCTGTGCAGTC
GGCCCTTGATGGTAAAACCATCCCTCACTGGTATCGCATGATTAACCGTCTGATGTGGATCTGGCGCGGC
ATTGACCCACGCGAAATCCTCGACGTCCAGGCACGTATTGTGATGAGCGATGCCGAACGTACCGACGATG
ATTTATACGATACGGTGATTGGCTACCGTGGCGGCAACTGGATTTATGAGTGGGCCCCGGATCTTTGTGA
AGGAACCTTACTTCTGTGGTGTGACATAATTGGACAAACTACCTACAGAGATTTAAAGCTCTAAGGTAAA
TATAAAATTTTTAAGTGTATAATGTGTTAAACTACTGATTCTAATTGTTTGTGTATTTTAGATTCCAACC
TATGGAACTGATGAATGGGAGCAGTGGTGGAATGCCTTTAATGAGGAAAACCTGTTTTGCTCAGAAGAAA
TGCCATCTAGTGATGATGAGGCTACTGCTGACTCTCAACATTCTACTCCTCCAAAAAAGAAGAGAAAGGT
AGAAGACCCCAAGGACTTTCCTTCAGAATTGCTAAGTTTTTTGAGTCATGCTGTGTTTAGTAATAGAACT
CTTGCTTGCTTTGCTATTTACACCACAAAGGAAAAAGCTGCACTGCTATACAAGAAAATTATGGAAAAAT
ATTCTGTAACCTTTATAAGTAGGCATAACAGTTATAATCATAACATACTGTTTTTTCTTACTCCACACAG
GCATAGAGTGTCTGCTATTAATAACTATGCTCAAAAATTGTGTACCTTTAGCTTTTTAATTTGTAAAGGG
GTTAATAAGGAATATTTGATGTATAGTGCCTTGACTAGAGATCATAATCAGCCATACCACATTTGTAGAG
GTTTTACTTGCTTTAAAAAACCTCCCACACCTCCCCCTGAACCTGAAACATAAAATGAATGCAATTGTTG
TTGTTAACTTGTTTATTGCAGCTTATAATGGTTACAAATAAAGCAATAGCATCACAAATTTCACAAATAA
AGCATTTTTTTCACTGCATTCTAGTTGTGGTTTGTCCAAACTCATCAATGTATCTTATCATGTCTGGATC
AACTGGATAACTCAAGCTAACCAAAATCATCCCAAACTTCCCACCCCATACCCTATTACCACTGCCAATT
ACCTAGTGGTTTCATTTACTCTAAACCTGTGATTCCTCTGAATTATTTTCATTTTAAAGAAATTGTATTT
GTTAAATATGTACTACAAACTTAGTAGTTGGAAGGGCTAATTCACTCCCAAAGAAGACAAGATATCCTTG
ATCTGTGGATCTACCACACACAAGGCTACTTCCCTGATTAGCAGAACTACACACCAGGGCCAGGGGTCAG
ATATCCACTGACCTTTGGATGGTGCTACAAGCTAGTACCAGTTGAGCCAGATAAGGTAGAAGAGGCCAAT
AAAGGAGAGAACACCAGCTTGTTACACCCTGTGAGCCTGCATGGGATGGATGACCCGGAGAGAGAAGTGT
TAGAGTGGAGGTTTGACAGCCGCCTAGCATTTCATCACGTGGCCCGAGAGCTGCATCCGGAGTACTTCAA
GAACTGCTGATATCGAGCTTGCTACAAGGGACTTTCCGCTGGGGACTTTCCAGGGAGGCGTGGCCTGGGC
GGGACTGGGGAGTGGCGAGCCCTCAGATCCTGCATATAAGCAGCTGCTTTTTGCCTGTACTGGGTCTCTC
TGGTTAGACCAGATCTGAGCCTGGGAGCTCTCTGGCTAACTAGGGAACCCACTGCTTAAGCCTCAATAAA
GCTTGCCTTGAGTGCTTCAAGTAGTGTGTGCCCGTCTGTTGTGTGACTCTGGTAACTAGAGATCCCTCAG
ACCCTTTTAGTCAGTGTGGAAAATCTCTAGCAGTGGCGCCCGAACAGGGACTTGAAAGCGAAAGGGAAAC
CAGAGGAGCTCTCTCGACGCAGGACTCGGCTTGCTGAAGCGCGCACGGCAAGAGGCGAGGGGCGGCGACT
GGTGAGTACGCCAAAAATTTTGACTAGCGGAGGCTAGAAGGAGAGAGATGGGTGCGAGAGCGTCAGTATT
AAGCGGGGGAGAATTAGATCGCGATGGGAAAAAATTCGGTTAAGGCCAGGGGGAAAGAAAAAATATAAAT
TAAAACATATAGTATGGGCAAGCAGGGAGCTAGAACGATTCGCAGTTAATCCTGGCCTGTTAGAAACATC
AGAAGGCTGTAGACAAATACTGGGACAGCTACAACCATCCCTTCAGACAGGATCAGAAGAACTTAGATCA
TTATATAATACAGTAGCAACCCTCTATTGTGTGCATCAAAGGATAGAGATAAAAGACACCAAGGAAGCTT
TAGACAAGATAGAGGAAGAGCAAAACAAAAGTAAGACCACCGCACAGCAAGCGGCCGGTGATCTTCAGAC
CTGGACGATATATATGAGGGACAATTGGAGAAGTGAATTATATAAATATAAAGTAGTAAAAATTGAACCA
TTAGGAGTAGCACCCACCAAGGCAAAGAGAAGAGTGGTGCAGAGAGAAAAAAGAGCAGTGGGAATAGGAG
CTTTGTTCCTTGGGTTCTTGGGAGCAGCAGGAAGCACTATGGGCGCAGCGTCAATGACGCTGACGGTACA
GGCCAGACAATTATTGTCTGGTATAGTGCAGCAGCAGAACAATTTGCTGAGGGCTATTGAGGCGCAACAG
CATCTGTTGCAACTCACAGTCTGGG
Features (pLannotate 1.2.2; 33 found; start..end, strand, type, name):
      3..542     +  CDS            env (fragment): ENV_HV1H2 - Experimental evidence at protein level: Swiss-Prot protein existence level 1. [Transmembrane protein gp41]: Acts as a class I viral fusion protein. Under the current model, the protein has at least 3 conformational states: pre-fusion native state, pre-hairpin intermediate state, and post-fusion hairpin state. During fusion of viral and target intracellular membranes, the coiled coil regions (heptad repeats) assume a trimer-of-hairpins structure, positioning the fusion peptide in close proximity to the C-terminal region of the ectodomain. The formation of this structure appears to d
    576..693     +  misc_feature   cPPT/CTS: central polypurine tract and central termination sequence of HIV-1
    730..762     -  misc_feature   MCS (fragment): pBluescript multiple cloning site
    847..1255    +  promoter       SFFV promoter: spleen focus-forming virus long terminal repeat (LTR) promoter
   1321..2925    +  CDS            Src: SRC_MOUSE - Experimental evidence at protein level: Swiss-Prot protein existence level 1. Non-receptor protein tyrosine kinase which is activated following engagement of many different classes of cellular receptors including immune response receptors, integrins and other adhesion receptors, receptor protein tyrosine kinases, G protein-coupled receptors as well as cytokine receptors. Participates in signaling pathways that control a diverse spectrum of biological activities including gene transcription, immune response, cell adhesion, cell cycle progression, apoptosis, migration, and transforma
   2941..3639    +  CDS            TagBFP: TagBFP is a basic (constitutively fluorescent) blue fluorescent protein published in 2008, derived from Entacmaea quadricolor. It is reported to be a very rapidly-maturing monomer with very low acid sensitivity.
   3688..3718    +  misc_feature   MCS (fragment): pUC18/19 multiple cloning site
   3719..3737    +  misc_feature   MCS (fragment): pBluescript multiple cloning site
   3737..4325    +  misc_feature   WPRE: woodchuck hepatitis virus posttranscriptional regulatory element
   4367..4386    +  misc_feature   cPPT/CTS (fragment): central polypurine tract and central termination sequence of HIV-1
   4388..4621    +  LTR            3' LTR (ΔU3): self-inactivating 3' long terminal repeat (LTR) from HIV-1
   4646..4664    -  promoter       SP6 promoter: promoter for bacteriophage SP6 RNA polymerase
   4892..5171    +  CDS            TcR (fragment): tetracycline efflux protein; tet; confers resistance to tetracycline
   5172..5221    -  misc_feature   bom (fragment): basis of mobility region from pBR322
   5323..5358    -  CDS            rop (fragment): Rop protein, which maintains plasmids at low copy number; rop
   5453..5557    +  promoter       AmpR promoter: bla
   5558..6418    +  CDS            AmpR: β-lactamase; bla; confers resistance to ampicillin, carbenicillin, and related antibiotics
   6589..7177    +  rep_origin     ori: high-copy-number ColE1/pMB1/pBR322/pUC origin of replication
   7360..7416    +  CDS            lacI (fragment): lac repressor; lacI; The lac repressor binds to the lac operator to inhibit transcription in E. coli. This inhibition can be relieved by adding lactose or isopropyl-β-D-thiogalactopyranoside (IPTG).
   7423..7752    +  promoter       SV40 promoter: SV40 enhancer and early promoter
   7952..8071    +  CDS            gpt (fragment): XGPT_ECOLI - Also known as gpp, gxu. Experimental evidence at protein level: Swiss-Prot protein existence level 1. Purine salvage pathway enzyme that catalyzes the transfer of the ribosyl-5-phosphate group from 5-phospho-alpha-D-ribose 1- diphosphate (PRPP) to the N9 position of the 6-oxopurines guanine and xanthine to form the corresponding ribonucleotides GMP (guanosine 5'- monophosphate) and XMP (xanthosine 5'-monophosphate), with the release of PPi. To a lesser extent, also acts on hypoxanthine (PubMed:9100006, PubMed:3886014). Does not ribophosphorylate adenine (PubMed:3886014). From Esch
   8071..8406    +  CDS            gpt (fragment): XGPT_ECOLI - Also known as gpp, gxu. Experimental evidence at protein level: Swiss-Prot protein existence level 1. Purine salvage pathway enzyme that catalyzes the transfer of the ribosyl-5-phosphate group from 5-phospho-alpha-D-ribose 1- diphosphate (PRPP) to the N9 position of the 6-oxopurines guanine and xanthine to form the corresponding ribonucleotides GMP (guanosine 5'- monophosphate) and XMP (xanthosine 5'-monophosphate), with the release of PPi. To a lesser extent, also acts on hypoxanthine (PubMed:9100006, PubMed:3886014). Does not ribophosphorylate adenine (PubMed:3886014). From Esch
   8501..8806    +  CDS            frsA (fragment): FRSA_ECOLI - Also known as yafA. Experimental evidence at protein level: Swiss-Prot protein existence level 1. Catalyzes the hydrolysis of esters (PubMed:15808744). Displays esterase activity toward pNP-butyrate (PubMed:15808744). May stimulate mixed-acid fermentation by acting as a fermentation/respiration switch that down-regulates respiration and up- regulates fermentation rates (PubMed:15169777). From Escherichia coli (strain K12).
   8810..8884    +  CDS            small t antigen (fragment): SV40 (simian virus 40) small t antigen
   8886..8951    +  intron         small t intron: SV40 (simian virus 40) small t antigen intron
   9081..9101    +  CDS            SV40 NLS: nuclear localization signal of SV40 (simian virus 40) large T antigen
   9420..9503    +  CDS            large T antigen (fragment): large T antigen from SV40 (simian virus 40)
   9526..9660    +  polyA_signal   SV40 poly(A) signal: SV40 polyadenylation signal
   9828..10157   +  CDS            nef (fragment): NEF_HV1BR - Experimental evidence at protein level: Swiss-Prot protein existence level 1. Extracellular Nef protein targets CD4(+) T-lymphocytes for apoptosis by interacting with CXCR4 surface receptors (PubMed:14990729). From Human immunodeficiency virus type 1 group M subtype B (isolate BRU/LAI) (HIV-1).
  10205..10462   +  LTR            5' LTR (truncated): truncated 5' long terminal repeat (LTR) from HIV-1
  10509..10634   +  misc_feature   HIV-1 Ψ: packaging signal of human immunodeficiency virus type 1
  10618..10956   +  CDS            HIV-1 gag (fragment): gag protein from human immunodeficiency virus 1; gag
  11126..64      +  misc_feature   RRE (across the origin): The Rev response element (RRE) of HIV-1 allows for Rev-dependent mRNA export from the nucleus to the cytoplasm.
