>Addgene plasmid #171036 | pHR Src-TagBFP | addgene full sequence | sequence record 336503 | Addgene NGS Result
GCATCAAGCAGCTCCAGGCAAGAATCCTGGCTGTGGAAAGATACCTAAAGGATCAACAGCTCCTGGGGAT
TTGGGGTTGCTCTGGAAAACTCATTTGCACCACTGCTGTGCCTTGGAATGCTAGTTGGAGTAATAAATCT
CTGGAACAGATTTGGAATCACACGACCTGGATGGAGTGGGACAGAGAAATTAACAATTACACAAGCTTAA
TACACTCCTTAATTGAAGAATCGCAAAACCAGCAAGAAAAGAATGAACAAGAATTATTGGAATTAGATAA
ATGGGCAAGTTTGTGGAATTGGTTTAACATAACAAATTGGCTGTGGTATATAAAATTATTCATAATGATA
GTAGGAGGCTTGGTAGGTTTAAGAATAGTTTTTGCTGTACTTTCTATAGTGAATAGAGTTAGGCAGGGAT
ATTCACCATTATCGTTTCAGACCCACCTCCCAACCCCGAGGGGACCCGACAGGCCCGAAGGAATAGAAGA
AGAAGGTGGAGAGAGAGACAGAGACAGATCCATTCGATTAGTGAACGGATCTCGACGGTATCGCCAAATG
GCAGTATTCATCCACAATTTTAAAAGAAAAGGGGGGATTGGGGGGTACAGTGCAGGGGAAAGAATAGTAG
ACATAATAGCAACAGACATACAAACTAAAGAATTACAAAAACAAATTACAAAAATTCAAAATTTTCGGGT
TTATTACAGGGACAGCAGAGATCCAGTTTGGATCGATAAGCTTGATATCGAATTCCTGCAGCCCCGATAA
AATAAAAGATTTTATTTAGTCTCCAGAAAAAGGGGGGAATGAAAGACCCCACCTGTAGGTTTGGCAAGCT
AGCTGCAGTAACGCCATTTTGCAAGGCATGGAAAAATACCAAACCAAGAATAGAGAAGTTCAGATCAAGG
GCGGGTACATGAAAATAGCTAACGTTGGGCCAAACAGGATATCTGCGGTGAGCAGTTTCGGCCCCGGCCC
GGGGCCAAGAACAGATGGTCACCGCAGTTTCGGCCCCGGCCCGAGGCCAAGAACAGATGGTCCCCAGATA
TGGCCCAACCCTCAGCAGTTTCTTAAGACCCATCAGATGTTTCCAGGCTCCCCCAAGGACCTGAAATGAC
CCTGCGCCTTATTTGAATTAACCAATCAGCCTGCTTCTCGCTTCTGTTCGCGCGCTTCTGCTTCCCGAGC
TCTATAAAAGAGCTCACAACCCCTCACTCGGCGCGCCAGTCCTCCGACAGACTGAGTCGCCCGGGGGGGA
TCTGGAGCTCTCGAGAATTCTCACGCGTCAAGTGGAGCAAGGCAGGTGGACAGTGGATCCATGGGCAGCA
ACAAGAGCAAGCCCAAGGACGCCAGCCAGCGGCGCCGCAGCCTGGAGCCCTCGGAAAACGTGCACGGGGC
AGGGGGCGCCTTCCCGGCCTCACAGACACCGAGCAAGCCCGCCTCCGCCGACGGCCACCGCGGGCCCAGC
GCCGCCTTCGTGCCGCCCGCGGCCGAGCCCAAGCTCTTCGGAGGCTTCAACTCCTCGGACACCGTCACCT
CCCCGCAGAGGGCGGGGCCTCTGGCAGGTGGGGTGACCACCTTTGTGGCCCTCTATGACTATGAGTCACG
GACAGAGACTGACCTGTCCTTCAAGAAAGGGGAGCGGCTGCAGATTGTCAATAACACGGAGGGAGACTGG
TGGCTGGCACACTCGCTGAGCACGGGACAGACCGGTTACATCCCCAGCAACTATGTGGCGCCCTCCGACT
CCATCCAGGCTGAGGAGTGGTACTTTGGCAAGATCACTAGACGGGAATCAGAGCGGCTGCTGCTCAACGC
CGAGAACCCGAGAGGGACCTTCCTCGTGAGGGAGAGTGAGACCACAAAAGGTGCCTACTGCCTCTCTGTA
TCCGACTTCGACAATGCCAAGGGCCTAAATGTGAAACACTACAAGATCCGCAAGCTGGACAGCGGCGGTT
TCTACATCACCTCCCGCACCCAGTTCAACAGCCTGCAGCAGCTCGTGGCTTACTACTCCAAACATGCTGA
TGGCCTGTGTCACCGCCTCACTACCGTATGTCCCACATCCAAGCCTCAGACCCAGGGATTGGCCAAGGAT
GCGTGGGAGATCCCCCGGGAGTCCCTGCGGCTGGAGGTCAAGCTGGGCCAGGGTTGCTTCGGAGAGGTGT
GGATGGGGACCTGGAACGGCACCACGAGGGTTGCCATCAAGACTCTGAAGCCAGGCACCATGTCCCCAGA
GGCCTTCCTGCAGGAGGCCCAAGTCATGAAGAAACTGAGGCACGAGAAACTGGTGCAGCTGTATGCTGTG
GTGTCGGAAGAACCCATTTACATTGTGACAGAGTACATGAACAAGGGGAGTCTGCTGGACTTTCTCAAGG
GGGAAACGGGCAAATATTTGCGGCTACCCCAGCTGGTGGACATGTCTGCTCAGATCGCTTCAGGCATGGC
CTATGTGGAGCGGATGAACTATGTGCACCGGGACCTTCGAGCCGCCAATATCCTAGTAGGGGAGAACCTG
GTGTGCAAAGTGGCCGACTTTGGGTTGGCCCGGCTCATAGAAGACAACGAATACACAGCCCGGCAAGGTG
CCAAATTCCCCATCAAGTGGACCGCCCCTGAAGCTGCTCTGTACGGCAGGTTCACCATCAAGTCGGATGT
GTGGTCCTTTGGGATTCTGCTGACCGAGCTCACCACTAAGGGAAGAGTGCCCTATCCTGGGATGGTGAAC
CGTGAGGTTCTGGACCAGGTGGAGCGGGGCTACCGGATGCCTTGTCCCCCCGAGTGCCCCGAGTCCCTGC
ATGACCTTATGTGCCAGTGCTGGCGGAAGGAGCCCGAGGAGCGGCCCACCTTCGAGTACCTGCAGGCCTT
CCTGGAAGACTACTTTACGTCCACTGAGCCACAGTACCAGCCCGGGGAGAACCTAGGATCCGGAGCTACC
ATGAGCGAGCTGATTAAGGAGAACATGCACATGAAGCTGTACATGGAGGGCACCGTGGACAACCATCACT
TCAAGTGCACATCCGAGGGCGAAGGCAAGCCCTACGAGGGCACCCAGACCATGAGAATCAAGGTGGTCGA
GGGCGGCCCTCTCCCCTTCGCCTTCGACATCCTGGCTACTAGCTTCCTCTACGGCAGCAAGACCTTCATC
AACCACACCCAGGGCATCCCCGACTTCTTCAAGCAGTCCTTCCCTGAGGGCTTCACATGGGAGAGAGTCA
CCACATACGAAGACGGGGGCGTGCTGACCGCTACCCAGGACACCAGCCTCCAGGACGGCTGCCTCATCTA
CAACGTCAAGATCAGAGGGGTGAACTTCACATCCAACGGCCCTGTGATGCAGAAGAAAACACTCGGCTGG
GAGGCCTTCACCGAGACGCTGTACCCCGCTGACGGCGGCCTGGAAGGCAGAAACGACATGGCCCTGAAGC
TCGTGGGCGGGAGCCATCTGATCGCAAACATCAAGACCACATATAGATCCAAGAAACCCGCTAAGAACCT
CAAGATGCCTGGCGTCTACTATGTGGACTACAGACTGGAAAGAATCAAGGAGGCCAACAACGAGACCTAC
GTCGAGCAGCACGAGGTGGCAGTGGCCAGATACTGCGACCTCCCTAGCAAACTGGGGCACAAGCTTAATG
CGGCCGCAACTCCCACCTGCAACATGCGTGACTGACTGAGGCCGCGACTCTAGAGTCGACCTGCAGGCAT
GCAAGCTTGATATCAAGCTTATCGATAATCAACCTCTGGATTACAAAATTTGTGAAAGATTGACTGGTAT
TCTTAACTATGTTGCTCCTTTTACGCTATGTGGATACGCTGCTTTAATGCCTTTGTATCATGCTATTGCT
TCCCGTATGGCTTTCATTTTCTCCTCCTTGTATAAATCCTGGTTGCTGTCTCTTTATGAGGAGTTGTGGC
CCGTTGTCAGGCAACGTGGCGTGGTGTGCACTGTGTTTGCTGACGCAACCCCCACTGGTTGGGGCATTGC
CACCACCTGTCAGCTCCTTTCCGGGACTTTCGCTTTCCCCCTCCCTATTGCCACGGCGGAACTCATCGCC
GCCTGCCTTGCCCGCTGCTGGACAGGGGCTCGGCTGTTGGGCACTGACAATTCCGTGGTGTTGTCGGGGA
AATCATCGTCCTTTCCTTGGCTGCTCGCCTGTGTTGCCACCTGGATTCTGCGCGGGACGTCCTTCTGCTA
CGTCCCTTCGGCCCTCAATCCAGCGGACCTTCCTTCCCGCGGCCTGCTGCCGGCTCTGCGGCCTCTTCCG
CGTCTTCGCCTTCGCCCTCAGACGAGTCGGATCTCCCTTTGGGCCGCCTCCCCGCATCGATACCGTCGAC
CTCGAGGGAATTAATTCGAGCTCGGTACCTTTAAGACCAATGACTTACAAGGCAGCTGTAGATCTTAGCC
ACTTTTTAAAAGAAAAGGGGGGACTGGAAGGGCTAATTCACTCCCAACGAAGACAAGATCTGCTTTTTGC
TTGTACTGGGTCTCTCTGGTTAGACCAGATCTGAGCCTGGGAGCTCTCTGGCTAACTAGGGAACCCACTG
CTTAAGCCTCAATAAAGCTTGCCTTGAGTGCTTCAAGTAGTGTGTGCCCGTCTGTTGTGTGACTCTGGTA
ACTAGAGATCCCTCAGACCCTTTTAGTCAGTGTGGAAAATCTCTAGCAGCATCTAGAATTAATTCCGTGT
ATTCTATAGTGTCACCTAAATCGTATGTGTATGATACATAAGGTTATGTATTAATTGTAGCCGCGTTCTA
ACGACAATATGTACAAGCCTAATTGTGTAGCATCTGGCTTACTGAAGCAGACCCTATCATCTCTCTCGTA
AACTGCCGTCAGAGTCGGTTTGGTTGGACGAACCTTCTGAGTTTCTGGTAACGCCGTCCCGCACCCGGAA
ATGGTCAGCGAACCAATCAGCAGGGTCATCGCTAGCCAGATCCTCTACGCCGGACGCATCGTGGCCGGCA
TCACCGGCGCCACAGGTGCGGTTGCTGGCGCCTATATCGCCGACATCACCGATGGGGAAGATCGGGCTCG
CCACTTCGGGCTCATGAGCGCTTGTTTCGGCGTGGGTATGGTGGCAGGCCCCGTGGCCGGGGGACTGTTG
GGCGCCATCTCCTTGCATGCACCATTCCTTGCGGCGGCGGTGCTCAACGGCCTCAACCTACTACTGGGCT
GCTTCCTAATGCAGGAGTCGCATAAGGGAGAGCGTCGAATGGTGCACTCTCAGTACAATCTGCTCTGATG
CCGCATAGTTAAGCCAGCCCCGACACCCGCCAACACCCGCTGACGCGCCCTGACGGGCTTGTCTGCTCCC
GGCATCCGCTTACAGACAAGCTGTGACCGTCTCCGGGAGCTGCATGTGTCAGAGGTTTTCACCGTCATCA
CCGAAACGCGCGAGACGAAAGGGCCTCGTGATACGCCTATTTTTATAGGTTAATGTCATGATAATAATGG
TTTCTTAGACGTCAGGTGGCACTTTTCGGGGAAATGTGCGCGGAACCCCTATTTGTTTATTTTTCTAAAT
ACATTCAAATATGTATCCGCTCATGAGACAATAACCCTGATAAATGCTTCAATAATATTGAAAAAGGAAG
AGTATGAGTATTCAACATTTCCGTGTCGCCCTTATTCCCTTTTTTGCGGCATTTTGCCTTCCTGTTTTTG
CTCACCCAGAAACGCTGGTGAAAGTAAAAGATGCTGAAGATCAGTTGGGTGCACGAGTGGGTTACATCGA
ACTGGATCTCAACAGCGGTAAGATCCTTGAGAGTTTTCGCCCCGAAGAACGTTTTCCAATGATGAGCACT
TTTAAAGTTCTGCTATGTGGCGCGGTATTATCCCGTATTGACGCCGGGCAAGAGCAACTCGGTCGCCGCA
TACACTATTCTCAGAATGACTTGGTTGAGTACTCACCAGTCACAGAAAAGCATCTTACGGATGGCATGAC
AGTAAGAGAATTATGCAGTGCTGCCATAACCATGAGTGATAACACTGCGGCCAACTTACTTCTGACAACG
ATCGGAGGACCGAAGGAGCTAACCGCTTTTTTGCACAACATGGGGGATCATGTAACTCGCCTTGATCGTT
GGGAACCGGAGCTGAATGAAGCCATACCAAACGACGAGCGTGACACCACGATGCCTGTAGCAATGGCAAC
AACGTTGCGCAAACTATTAACTGGCGAACTACTTACTCTAGCTTCCCGGCAACAATTAATAGACTGGATG
GAGGCGGATAAAGTTGCAGGACCACTTCTGCGCTCGGCCCTTCCGGCTGGCTGGTTTATTGCTGATAAAT
CTGGAGCCGGTGAGCGTGGGTCTCGCGGTATCATTGCAGCACTGGGGCCAGATGGTAAGCCCTCCCGTAT
CGTAGTTATCTACACGACGGGGAGTCAGGCAACTATGGATGAACGAAATAGACAGATCGCTGAGATAGGT
GCCTCACTGATTAAGCATTGGTAACTGTCAGACCAAGTTTACTCATATATACTTTAGATTGATTTAAAAC
TTCATTTTTAATTTAAAAGGATCTAGGTGAAGATCCTTTTTGATAATCTCATGACCAAAATCCCTTAACG
TGAGTTTTCGTTCCACTGAGCGTCAGACCCCGTAGAAAAGATCAAAGGATCTTCTTGAGATCCTTTTTTT
CTGCGCGTAATCTGCTGCTTGCAAACAAAAAAACCACCGCTACCAGCGGTGGTTTGTTTGCCGGATCAAG
AGCTACCAACTCTTTTTCCGAAGGTAACTGGCTTCAGCAGAGCGCAGATACCAAATACTGTTCTTCTAGT
GTAGCCGTAGTTAGGCCACCACTTCAAGAACTCTGTAGCACCGCCTACATACCTCGCTCTGCTAATCCTG
TTACCAGTGGCTGCTGCCAGTGGCGATAAGTCGTGTCTTACCGGGTTGGACTCAAGACGATAGTTACCGG
ATAAGGCGCAGCGGTCGGGCTGAACGGGGGGTTCGTGCACACAGCCCAGCTTGGAGCGAACGACCTACAC
CGAACTGAGATACCTACAGCGTGAGCTATGAGAAAGCGCCACGCTTCCCGAAGGGAGAAAGGCGGACAGG
TATCCGGTAAGCGGCAGGGTCGGAACAGGAGAGCGCACGAGGGAGCTTCCAGGGGGAAACGCCTGGTATC
TTTATAGTCCTGTCGGGTTTCGCCACCTCTGACTTGAGCGTCGATTTTTGTGATGCTCGTCAGGGGGGCG
GAGCCTATGGAAAAACGCCAGCAACGCGGCCTTTTTACGGTTCCTGGCCTTTTGCTGGCCTTTTGCTCAC
ATGTTCTTTCCTGCGTTATCCCCTGATTCTGTGGATAACCGTATTACCGCCTTTGAGTGAGCTGATACCG
CTCGCCGCAGCCGAACGACCGAGCGCAGCGAGTCAGTGAGCGAGGAAGCGGAAGAGCGCCCAATACGCAA
ACCGCCTCTCCCCGCGCGTTGGCCGATTCATTAATGCAGCTGTGGAATGTGTGTCAGTTAGGGTGTGGAA
AGTCCCCAGGCTCCCCAGCAGGCAGAAGTATGCAAAGCATGCATCTCAATTAGTCAGCAACCAGGTGTGG
AAAGTCCCCAGGCTCCCCAGCAGGCAGAAGTATGCAAAGCATGCATCTCAATTAGTCAGCAACCATAGTC
CCGCCCCTAACTCCGCCCATCCCGCCCCTAACTCCGCCCAGTTCCGCCCATTCTCCGCCCCATGGCTGAC
TAATTTTTTTTATTTATGCAGAGGCCGAGGCCGCCTCGGCCTCTGAGCTATTCCAGAAGTAGTGAGGAGG
CTTTTTTGGAGGCCTAGGCTTTTGCAAAAAGCTTGGACACAAGACAGGCTTGCGAGATATGTTTGAGAAT
ACCACTTTATCCCGCGTCAGGGAGAGGCAGTGCGTAAAAAGACGCGGACTCATGTGAAATACTGGTTTTT
AGTGCGCCAGATCTCTATAATCTCGCGCAACCTATTTTCCCCTCGAACACTTTTTAAGCCGTAGATAAAC
AGGCTGGGACACTTCACATGAGCGAAAAATACATCGTCACCTGGGACATGTTGCAGATCCATGCACGTAA
ACTCGCAAGCCGACTGATGCCTTCTGAACAATGGAAAGGCATTATTGCCGTAAGCCGTGGCGGTCTGTAC
CGGGTGCGTTACTGGCGCGTGAACTGGGTATTCGTCATGTCGATACCGTTTGTATTTCCAGCTACGATCA
CGACAACCAGCGCGAGCTTAAAGTGCTGAAACGCGCAGAAGGCGATGGCGAAGGCTTCATCGTTATTGAT
GACCTGGTGGATACCGGTGGTACTGCGGTTGCGATTCGTGAAATGTATCCAAAAGCGCACTTTGTCACCA
TCTTCGCAAAACCGGCTGGTCGTCCGCTGGTTGATGACTATGTTGTTGATATCCCGCAAGATACCTGGAT
TGAACAGCCGTGGGATATGGGCGTCGTATTCGTCCCGCCAATCTCCGGTCGCTAATCTTTTCAACGCCTG
GCACTGCCGGGCGTTGTTCTTTTTAACTTCAGGCGGGTTACAATAGTTTCCAGTAAGTATTCTGGAGGCT
GCATCCATGACACAGGCAAACCTGAGCGAAACCCTGTTCAAACCCCGCTTTAAACATCCTGAAACCTCGA
CGCTAGTCCGCCGCTTTAATCACGGCGCACAACCGCCTGTGCAGTCGGCCCTTGATGGTAAAACCATCCC
TCACTGGTATCGCATGATTAACCGTCTGATGTGGATCTGGCGCGGCATTGACCCACGCGAAATCCTCGAC
GTCCAGGCACGTATTGTGATGAGCGATGCCGAACGTACCGACGATGATTTATACGATACGGTGATTGGCT
ACCGTGGCGGCAACTGGATTTATGAGTGGGCCCCGGATCTTTGTGAAGGAACCTTACTTCTGTGGTGTGA
CATAATTGGACAAACTACCTACAGAGATTTAAAGCTCTAAGGTAAATATAAAATTTTTAAGTGTATAATG
TGTTAAACTACTGATTCTAATTGTTTGTGTATTTTAGATTCCAACCTATGGAACTGATGAATGGGAGCAG
TGGTGGAATGCCTTTAATGAGGAAAACCTGTTTTGCTCAGAAGAAATGCCATCTAGTGATGATGAGGCTA
CTGCTGACTCTCAACATTCTACTCCTCCAAAAAAGAAGAGAAAGGTAGAAGACCCCAAGGACTTTCCTTC
AGAATTGCTAAGTTTTTTGAGTCATGCTGTGTTTAGTAATAGAACTCTTGCTTGCTTTGCTATTTACACC
ACAAAGGAAAAAGCTGCACTGCTATACAAGAAAATTATGGAAAAATATTCTGTAACCTTTATAAGTAGGC
ATAACAGTTATAATCATAACATACTGTTTTTTCTTACTCCACACAGGCATAGAGTGTCTGCTATTAATAA
CTATGCTCAAAAATTGTGTACCTTTAGCTTTTTAATTTGTAAAGGGGTTAATAAGGAATATTTGATGTAT
AGTGCCTTGACTAGAGATCATAATCAGCCATACCACATTTGTAGAGGTTTTACTTGCTTTAAAAAACCTC
CCACACCTCCCCCTGAACCTGAAACATAAAATGAATGCAATTGTTGTTGTTAACTTGTTTATTGCAGCTT
ATAATGGTTACAAATAAAGCAATAGCATCACAAATTTCACAAATAAAGCATTTTTTTCACTGCATTCTAG
TTGTGGTTTGTCCAAACTCATCAATGTATCTTATCATGTCTGGATCAACTGGATAACTCAAGCTAACCAA
AATCATCCCAAACTTCCCACCCCATACCCTATTACCACTGCCAATTACCTGTGGTTTCATTTACTCTAAA
CCTGTGATTCCTCTGAATTATTTTCATTTTAAAGAAATTGTATTTGTTAAATATGTACTACAAACTTAGT
AGTTGGAAGGGCTAATTCACTCCCAAAGAAGACAAGATATCCTTGATCTGTGGATCTACCACACACAAGG
CTACTTCCCTGATTAGCAGAACTACACACCAGGGCCAGGGGTCAGATATCCACTGACCTTTGGATGGTGC
TACAAGCTAGTACCAGTTGAGCCAGATAAGGTAGAAGAGGCCAATAAAGGAGAGAACACCAGCTTGTTAC
ACCCTGTGAGCCTGCATGGGATGGATGACCCGGAGAGAGAAGTGTTAGAGTGGAGGTTTGACAGCCGCCT
AGCATTTCATCACGTGGCCCGAGAGCTGCATCCGGAGTACTTCAAGAACTGCTGATATCGAGCTTGCTAC
AAGGGACTTTCCGCTGGGGACTTTCCAGGGAGGCGTGGCCTGGGCGGGACTGGGGAGTGGCGAGCCCTCA
GATCCTGCATATAAGCAGCTGCTTTTTGCCTGTACTGGGTCTCTCTGGTTAGACCAGATCTGAGCCTGGG
AGCTCTCTGGCTAACTAGGGAACCCACTGCTTAAGCCTCAATAAAGCTTGCCTTGAGTGCTTCAAGTAGT
GTGTGCCCGTCTGTTGTGTGACTCTGGTAACTAGAGATCCCTCAGACCCTTTTAGTCAGTGTGGAAAATC
TCTAGCAGTGGCGCCCGAACAGGGACTTGAAAGCGAAAGGGAAACCAGAGGAGCTCTCTCGACGCAGGAC
TCGGCTTGCTGAAGCGCGCACGGCAAGAGGCGAGGGGCGGCGACTGGTGAGTACGCCAAAAATTTTGACT
AGCGGAGGCTAGAAGGAGAGAGATGGGTGCGAGAGCGTCAGTATTAAGCGGGGGAGAATTAGATCGCGAT
GGGAAAAAATTCGGTTAAGGCCAGGGGGAAAGAAAAAATATAAATTAAAACATATAGTATGGGCAAGCAG
GGAGCTAGAACGATTCGCAGTTAATCCTGGCCTGTTAGAAACATCAGAAGGCTGTAGACAAATACTGGGA
CAGCTACAACCATCCCTTCAGACAGGATCAGAAGAACTTAGATCATTATATAATACAGTAGCAACCCTCT
ATTGTGTGCATCAAAGGATAGAGATAAAAGACACCAAGGAAGCTTTAGACAAGATAGAGGAAGAGCAAAA
CAAAAGTAAGACCACCGCACAGCAAGCGGCCGGCCGCTGATCTTCAGACCTGGAGGAGGAGATATGAGGG
ACAATTGGAGAAGTGAATTATATAAATATAAAGTAGTAAAAATTGAACCATTAGGAGTAGCACCCACCAA
GGCAAAGAGAAGAGTGGTGCAGAGAGAAAAAAGAGCAGTGGGAATAGGAGCTTTGTTCCTTGGGTTCTTG
GGAGCAGCAGGAAGCACTATGGGCGCAGCGTCAATGACGCTGACGGTACAGGCCAGACAATTATTGTCTG
GTATAGTGCAGCAGCAGAACAATTTGCTGAGGGCTATTGAGGCGCAACAGCATCTGTTGCAACTCACAGT
CTGGG
Features (pLannotate 1.2.2; 34 found; start..end, strand, type, name):
      3..542     +  CDS            env (fragment): ENV_HV1H2 - Experimental evidence at protein level: Swiss-Prot protein existence level 1. [Transmembrane protein gp41]: Acts as a class I viral fusion protein. Under the current model, the protein has at least 3 conformational states: pre-fusion native state, pre-hairpin intermediate state, and post-fusion hairpin state. During fusion of viral and target intracellular membranes, the coiled coil regions (heptad repeats) assume a trimer-of-hairpins structure, positioning the fusion peptide in close proximity to the C-terminal region of the ectodomain. The formation of this structure appears to d
    578..695     +  misc_feature   cPPT/CTS: central polypurine tract and central termination sequence of HIV-1
    732..764     -  misc_feature   MCS (fragment): pBluescript multiple cloning site
    848..1255    +  promoter       SFFV promoter: spleen focus-forming virus long terminal repeat (LTR) promoter
   1321..2925    +  CDS            Src: SRC_MOUSE - Experimental evidence at protein level: Swiss-Prot protein existence level 1. Non-receptor protein tyrosine kinase which is activated following engagement of many different classes of cellular receptors including immune response receptors, integrins and other adhesion receptors, receptor protein tyrosine kinases, G protein-coupled receptors as well as cytokine receptors. Participates in signaling pathways that control a diverse spectrum of biological activities including gene transcription, immune response, cell adhesion, cell cycle progression, apoptosis, migration, and transforma
   2941..3639    +  CDS            TagBFP: TagBFP is a basic (constitutively fluorescent) blue fluorescent protein published in 2008, derived from Entacmaea quadricolor. It is reported to be a very rapidly-maturing monomer with very low acid sensitivity.
   3688..3718    +  misc_feature   MCS (fragment): pUC18/19 multiple cloning site
   3719..3737    +  misc_feature   MCS (fragment): pBluescript multiple cloning site
   3737..4325    +  misc_feature   WPRE: woodchuck hepatitis virus posttranscriptional regulatory element
   4326..4348    +  misc_feature   MCS (fragment): pBluescript multiple cloning site
   4365..4433    +  CDS            nef (fragment): NEF_HV1Z2 - Experimental evidence at protein level: Swiss-Prot protein existence level 1. Extracellular Nef protein targets CD4(+) T-lymphocytes for apoptosis by interacting with CXCR4 surface receptors. From Human immunodeficiency virus type 1 group M subtype D (isolate Z2/CDC-Z34) (HIV-1).
   4435..4668    +  LTR            3' LTR (ΔU3): self-inactivating 3' long terminal repeat (LTR) from HIV-1
   4693..4711    -  promoter       SP6 promoter: promoter for bacteriophage SP6 RNA polymerase
   4939..5218    +  CDS            TcR (fragment): tetracycline efflux protein; tet; confers resistance to tetracycline
   5219..5267    -  misc_feature   bom (fragment): basis of mobility region from pBR322
   5369..5404    -  CDS            rop (fragment): Rop protein, which maintains plasmids at low copy number; rop
   5499..5603    +  promoter       AmpR promoter: bla
   5604..6464    +  CDS            AmpR: β-lactamase; bla; confers resistance to ampicillin, carbenicillin, and related antibiotics
   6635..7223    +  rep_origin     ori: high-copy-number ColE1/pMB1/pBR322/pUC origin of replication
   7406..7462    +  CDS            lacI (fragment): lac repressor; lacI; The lac repressor binds to the lac operator to inhibit transcription in E. coli. This inhibition can be relieved by adding lactose or isopropyl-β-D-thiogalactopyranoside (IPTG).
   7469..7798    +  promoter       SV40 promoter: SV40 enhancer and early promoter
   7998..8117    +  CDS            gpt (fragment): XGPT_ECOLI - Also known as gpp, gxu. Experimental evidence at protein level: Swiss-Prot protein existence level 1. Purine salvage pathway enzyme that catalyzes the transfer of the ribosyl-5-phosphate group from 5-phospho-alpha-D-ribose 1- diphosphate (PRPP) to the N9 position of the 6-oxopurines guanine and xanthine to form the corresponding ribonucleotides GMP (guanosine 5'- monophosphate) and XMP (xanthosine 5'-monophosphate), with the release of PPi. To a lesser extent, also acts on hypoxanthine (PubMed:9100006, PubMed:3886014). Does not ribophosphorylate adenine (PubMed:3886014). From Esch
   8117..8452    +  CDS            gpt (fragment): XGPT_ECOLI - Also known as gpp, gxu. Experimental evidence at protein level: Swiss-Prot protein existence level 1. Purine salvage pathway enzyme that catalyzes the transfer of the ribosyl-5-phosphate group from 5-phospho-alpha-D-ribose 1- diphosphate (PRPP) to the N9 position of the 6-oxopurines guanine and xanthine to form the corresponding ribonucleotides GMP (guanosine 5'- monophosphate) and XMP (xanthosine 5'-monophosphate), with the release of PPi. To a lesser extent, also acts on hypoxanthine (PubMed:9100006, PubMed:3886014). Does not ribophosphorylate adenine (PubMed:3886014). From Esch
   8547..8852    +  CDS            frsA (fragment): FRSA_ECOLI - Also known as yafA. Experimental evidence at protein level: Swiss-Prot protein existence level 1. Catalyzes the hydrolysis of esters (PubMed:15808744). Displays esterase activity toward pNP-butyrate (PubMed:15808744). May stimulate mixed-acid fermentation by acting as a fermentation/respiration switch that down-regulates respiration and up- regulates fermentation rates (PubMed:15169777). From Escherichia coli (strain K12).
   8856..8930    +  CDS            small t antigen (fragment): SV40 (simian virus 40) small t antigen
   8932..8997    +  intron         small t intron: SV40 (simian virus 40) small t antigen intron
   9127..9147    +  CDS            SV40 NLS: nuclear localization signal of SV40 (simian virus 40) large T antigen
   9466..9549    +  CDS            large T antigen (fragment): large T antigen from SV40 (simian virus 40)
   9572..9706    +  polyA_signal   SV40 poly(A) signal: SV40 polyadenylation signal
   9873..10202   +  CDS            nef (fragment): NEF_HV1BR - Experimental evidence at protein level: Swiss-Prot protein existence level 1. Extracellular Nef protein targets CD4(+) T-lymphocytes for apoptosis by interacting with CXCR4 surface receptors (PubMed:14990729). From Human immunodeficiency virus type 1 group M subtype B (isolate BRU/LAI) (HIV-1).
  10250..10507   +  LTR            5' LTR (truncated): truncated 5' long terminal repeat (LTR) from HIV-1
  10554..10679   +  misc_feature   HIV-1 Ψ: packaging signal of human immunodeficiency virus type 1
  10663..11001   +  CDS            HIV-1 gag (fragment): gag protein from human immunodeficiency virus 1; gag
  11176..64      +  misc_feature   RRE (across the origin): The Rev response element (RRE) of HIV-1 allows for Rev-dependent mRNA export from the nucleus to the cytoplasm.
