[The description below was written by a language model from this plasmid's Addgene catalogue record and pLannotate feature annotations shown in this document.]
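Description:
pHR Src-TagBFP is an HIV-1-derived lentiviral transfer plasmid built on the pHR backbone for expressing a blue-fluorescent fusion of the Src tyrosine kinase in mammalian cells. It is propagated in E. coli through a high-copy ColE1/pUC-type origin and selected with ampicillin via the bla gene. The region outside the viral cassette also carries backbone remnants: fragments of tetracycline resistance, rop and bom from pBR322, and an SV40 promoter followed by fragmented gpt sequence, the SV40 small t intron and the SV40 poly(A) signal.

The viral portion runs from a truncated 5' LTR through the Ψ packaging signal, a partial gag sequence, the Rev response element with flanking env sequence, and the cPPT/CTS, ending at a self-inactivating ΔU3 3' LTR. Together these allow the genomic RNA to be exported, packaged and integrated when helper functions are supplied in trans, while leaving the integrated provirus without LTR promoter activity. Within this frame the SFFV promoter drives the Src coding sequence, followed closely by TagBFP, a monomeric, fast-maturing blue fluorescent protein, consistent with a C-terminal tag. A WPRE downstream enhances transcript expression.

The record contains some inconsistencies. The catalogue lists the insert as human, whereas the automated annotation best matches mouse Src. TagRFP is listed as the selectable marker, but only TagBFP is annotated, so blue fluorescence is presumably what identifies transduced cells. The repository's sequencing result and the depositor's sequence differ by about 50 nt, with small annotation differences upstream of the 3' LTR, but share the same overall architecture. The associated publication concerns T cell kinase signalling involving Zap70 and LAT, which suggests use in visualising or supplying Src in such studies.
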