Addgene plasmid #171036: pHR Src-TagBFP
Purpose: TagBFP-tagged Src kinase
Depositing lab: Jared Toettcher. Depositing organization: Princeton University. Publication: Positive feedback between the T cell kinase Zap70 and its substrate LAT acts as a clustering-dependent signaling switch. Dine E, Reed EH, Toettcher JE. Cell Rep. 2021 Jun 22;35(12):109280. doi: 10.1016/j.celrep.2021.109280. PubMed 34161759.
Backbone
  Vector backbone: pHR
  Vector type: Mammalian Expression, Lentiviral
  Selectable markers: TagRFP
Growth in bacteria
  Bacterial resistance: Ampicillin, 100 μg/mL
  Growth temperature: 37°C
  Growth strain: NEB Stable
  Copy number: Unknown
Gene/Insert
  Gene/Insert name: Src
  Species: H. sapiens (human)
Terms and licenses: Academic/Nonprofit Terms; Industry Terms: Not Available to Industry
How to cite: pHR Src-TagBFP was a gift from Jared Toettcher (Addgene plasmid # 171036 ; http://n2t.net/addgene:171036 ; RRID:Addgene_171036)
